>Addgene plasmid #231668 | Flag-ZDHHC20 | addgene full sequence | sequence record 462864 | Addgene NGS Result
CCATTCGCCATTCAGGCTGCGCAACTGTTGGGAAGGGCGATCGGTGCGGGCCTCTTCGCTATTACGCCAG
CTGGCGAAAGGGGGATGTGCTGCAAGGCGATTAAGTTGGGTAACGCCAGGGTTTTCCCAGTCACGACGTT
GTAAAACGACGGCCAGTGCCAAGCTGATCTATACATTGAATCAATATTGGCAATTAGCCATATTAGTCAT
TGGTTATATAGCATAAATCAATATTGGCTATTGGCCATTGCATACGTTGTATCTATATCATAATATGTAC
ATTTATATTGGCTCATGTCCAATATGACCGCCATGTTGACATTGATTATTGACTAGTTATTAATAGTAAT
CAATTACGGGGTCATTAGTTCATAGCCCATATATGGAGTTCCGCGTTACATAACTTACGGTAAATGGCCC
GCCTGGCTGACCGCCCAACGACCCCCGCCCATTGACGTCAATAATGACGTATGTTCCCATAGTAACGCCA
ATAGGGACTTTCCATTGACGTCAATGGGTGGAGTATTTACGGTAAACTGCCCACTTGGCAGTACATCAAG
TGTATCATATGCCAAGTCCGCCCCCTATTGACGTCAATGACGGTAAATGGCCCGCCTGGCATTATGCCCA
GTACATGACCTTACGGGACTTTCCTACTTGGCAGTACATCTACGTATTAGTCATCGCTATTACCATGGTG
ATGCGGTTTTGGCAGTACACCAATGGGCGTGGATAGCGGTTTGACTCACGGGGATTTCCAAGTCTCCACC
CCATTGACGTCAATGGGAGTTTGTTTTGGCACCAAAATCAACGGGACTTTCCAAAATGTCGTAATAACCC
CGCCCCGTTGACGCAAATGGGCGGTAGGCGTGTACGGTGGGAGGTCTATATAAGCAGAGCTCGTTTAGTG
AACCGTCAGAATTAACCATGGACTACAAAGACCATGACGGTGATTATAAAGATCATGACATCGATTACAA
GGATGACGATGACAAGCTTGCGGCCGCGAATTCAATGGCGCCCTGGACGCTGTGGCGCTGCTGCCAGCGC
GTCGTGGGCTGGGTGCCGGTGCTCTTCATCACCTTCGTGGTCGTCTGGTCCTACTACGCGTACGTGGTGG
AGCTCTGCGTGTTTACTATTTTTGGAAATGAAGAAAATGGAAAGACCGTTGTTTACCTTGTGGCTTTCCA
TCTGTTCTTTGTTATGTTTGTATGGTCCTATTGGATGACAATTTTCACATCTCCCGCTTCCCCCTCCAAA
GAGTTCTACTTGTCCAATTCTGAAAAGGAACGTTATGAAAAAGAATTCAGCCAAGAAAGACAACAAGAAA
TTTTGAGAAGAGCAGCAAGAGCTTTACCTATCTATACCACATCAGCTTCAAAAACTATCAGATATTGTGA
AAAATGTCAGCTGATTAAACCTGATCGGGCGCATCACTGCTCAGCCTGTGACTCATGTATTCTTAAGATG
GATCATCACTGTCCTTGGGTGAATAACTGTGTGGGATTTTCTAATTACAAATTCTTCCTGCTGTTTTTAT
TGTATTCCCTATTATATTGCCTTTTCGTGGCTGCAACAGTTTTAGAGTACTTTATAAAATTTTGGACGAA
TGAACTGACAGATACACGTGCAAAATTCCACGTACTTTTTCTTTTCTTTGTGTCTGCAATGTTCTTCATC
AGCGTCCTCTCACTTTTCAGCTACCACTGCTGGCTAGTTGGAAAAAATAGAACAACAATAGAATCATTCC
GCGCACCCACGTTTTCATACGGACCTGATGGAAATGGTTTCTCTCTTGGATGCAGTAAAAATTGGAGACA
AGTCTTTGGTGATGAAAAGAAATATTGGCTACTTCCAATATTTTCAAGCTTGGGTGATGGTTGCAGTTTT
CCAACTCGCCTTGTGGGGATGGATCCAGAACAAGCTTCTGTTACAAACCAGAATGAGTATGCCAGAAGTA
GTGGCTCAAATCAACCTTTTCCTATCAAACCACTTAGTGAATCAAAAAACCGCTTGTTGGACAGTGAATC
TCAGTGGCTGGAGAATGGAGCTGAAGAAGGCATCGTCAAATCAGGGACAAATAACCATGTAACAGTGGCA
ATAGAAAATTGAAGATCTGATATCGGTACCAGTCGACTCTAGAGGATCCCGGGTGGCATCCCTGTGACCC
CTCCCCAGTGCCTCTCCTGGCCCTGGAAGTTGCCACTCCAGTGCCCACCAGCCTTGTCCTAATAAAATTA
AGTTGCATCATTTTGTCTGACTAGGTGTCCTTCTATAATATTATGGGGTGGAGGGGGGTGGTATGGAGCA
AGGGGCAAGTTGGGAAGACAACCTGTAGGGCCTGCGGGGTCTATTGGGAACCAAGCTGGAGTGCAGTGGC
ACAATCTTGGCTCACTGCAATCTCCGCCTCCTGGGTTCAAGCGATTCTCCTGCCTCAGCCTCCCGAGTTG
TTGGGATTCCAGGCATGCATGACCAGGCTCAGCTAATTTTTGTTTTTTTGGTAGAGACGGGGTTTCACCA
TATTGGCCAGGCTGGTCTCCAACTCCTAATCTCAGGTGATCTACCCACCTTGGCCTCCCAAATTGCTGGG
ATTACAGGCGTGAACCACTGCTCCCTTCCCTGTCCTTCTGATTTTAAAATAACTATACCAGCAGGAGGAC
GTCCAGACACAGCATAGGCTACCTGGCCATGCCCAACCGGTGGGACATTTGAGTTGCTTGCTTGGCACTG
TCCTCTCATGCGTTGGGTCCACTCAGTAGATGCCTGTTGAATTGGGTACGCGGCCAGCTTGGCTGTGGAA
TGTGTGTCAGTTAGGGTGTGGAAAGTCCCCAGGCTCCCCAGCAGGCAGAAGTATGCAAAGCATGCATCTC
AATTAGTCAGCAACCAGGTGTGGAAAGTCCCCAGGCTCCCCAGCAGGCAGAAGTATGCAAAGCATGCATC
TCAATTAGTCAGCAACCATAGTCCCGCCCCTAACTCCGCCCATCCCGCCCCTAACTCCGCCCAGTTCCGC
CCATTCTCCGCCCCATGGCTGACTAATTTTTTTTATTTATGCAGAGGCCGAGGCCGCCTCGGCCTCTGAG
CTATTCCAGAAGTAGTGAGGAGGCTTTTTTGGAGGCCTAGGCTTTTGCAAAAAGCTCCTCGAGGAACTGA
AAAACCAGAAAGTTAATTCCCTATAGTGAGTCGTATTAAATTCGTAATCATGTCATAGCTGTTTCCTGTG
TGAAATTGTTATCCGCTCACAATTCCACACAACATACGAGCCGGAAGCATAAAGTGTAAAGCCTGGGGTG
CCTAATGAGTGAGCTAACTCACATTAATTGCGTTGCGCTCACTGCCCGCTTTCCAGTCGGGAAACCTGTC
GTGCCAGCTGCATTAATGAATCGGCCAACGCGCGGGGAGAGGCGGTTTGCGTATTGGGCGCTCTTCCGCT
TCCTCGCTCACTGACTCGCTGCGCTCGGTCGTTCGGCTGCGGCGAGCGGTATCAGCTCACTCAAAGGCGG
TAATACGGTTATCCACAGAATCAGGGGATAACGCAGGAAAGAACATGTGAGCAAAAGGCCAGCAAAAGGC
CAGGAACCGTAAAAAGGCCGCGTTGCTGGCGTTTTTCCATAGGCTCCGCCCCCCTGACGAGCATCACAAA
AATCGACGCTCAAGTCAGAGGTGGCGAAACCCGACAGGACTATAAAGATACCAGGCGTTTCCCCCTGGAA
GCTCCCTCGTGCGCTCTCCTGTTCCGACCCTGCCGCTTACCGGATACCTGTCCGCCTTTCTCCCTTCGGG
AAGCGTGGCGCTTTCTCATAGCTCACGCTGTAGGTATCTCAGTTCGGTGTAGGTCGTTCGCTCCAAGCTG
GGCTGTGTGCACGAACCCCCCGTTCAGCCCGACCGCTGCGCCTTATCCGGTAACTATCGTCTTGAGTCCA
ACCCGGTAAGACACGACTTATCGCCACTGGCAGCAGCCACTGGTAACAGGATTAGCAGAGCGAGGTATGT
AGGCGGTGCTACAGAGTTCTTGAAGTGGTGGCCTAACTACGGCTACACTAGAAGAACAGTATTTGGTATC
TGCGCTCTGCTGAAGCCAGTTACCTTCGGAAAAAGAGTTGGTAGCTCTTGATCCGGCAAACAAACCACCG
CTGGTAGCGGTGGTTTTTTTGTTTGCAAGCAGCAGATTACGCGCAGAAAAAAAGGATCTCAAGAAGATCC
TTTGATCTTTTCTACGGGGTCTGACGCTCAGTGGAACGAAAACTCACGTTAAGGGATTTTGGTCATGAGA
TTATCAAAAAGGATCTTCACCTAGATCCTTTTAAATTAAAAATGAAGTTTTAAATCAATCTAAAGTATAT
ATGAGTAAACTTGGTCTGACAGTTACCAATGCTTAATCAGTGAGGCACCTATCTCAGCGATCTGTCTATT
TCGTTCATCCATAGTTGCCTGACTCCCCGTCGTGTAGATAACTACGATACGGGAGGGCTTACCATCTGGC
CCCAGTGCTGCAATGATACCGCGAGACCCACGCTCACCGGCTCCAGATTTATCAGCAATAAACCAGCCAG
CCGGAAGGGCCGAGCGCAGAAGTGGTCCTGCAACTTTATCCGCCTCCATCCAGTCTATTAATTGTTGCCG
GGAAGCTAGAGTAAGTAGTTCGCCAGTTAATAGTTTGCGCAACGTTGTTGCCATTGCTACAGGCATCGTG
GTGTCACGCTCGTCGTTTGGTATGGCTTCATTCAGCTCCGGTTCCCAACGATCAAGGCGAGTTACATGAT
CCCCCATGTTGTGCAAAAAAGCGGTTAGCTCCTTCGGTCCTCCGATCGTTGTCAGAAGTAAGTTGGCCGC
AGTGTTATCACTCATGGTTATGGCAGCACTGCATAATTCTCTTACTGTCATGCCATCCGTAAGATGCTTT
TCTGTGACTGGTGAGTACTCAACCAAGTCATTCTGAGAATAGTGTATGCGGCGACCGAGTTGCTCTTGCC
CGGCGTCAATACGGGATAATACCGCGCCACATAGCAGAACTTTAAAAGTGCTCATCATTGGAAAACGTTC
TTCGGGGCGAAAACTCTCAAGGATCTTACCGCTGTTGAGATCCAGTTCGATGTAACCCACTCGTGCACCC
AACTGATCTTCAGCATCTTTTACTTTCACCAGCGTTTCTGGGTGAGCAAAAACAGGAAGGCAAAATGCCG
CAAAAAAGGGAATAAGGGCGACACGGAAATGTTGAATACTCATACTCTTCCTTTTTCAATATTATTGAAG
CATTTATCAGGGTTATTGTCTCATGAGCGGATACATATTTGAATGTATTTAGAAAAATAAACAAATAGGG
GTTCCGCGCACATTTCCCCGAAAAGTGCCACCTG
[124 nt withheld, positions 5355-5478]
C
[91 nt withheld, positions 5480-5570]
A
[49 nt withheld, positions 5572-5620]
CCTTTGACGTTGGAGTCCACGTTCTTT
[37 nt withheld, positions 5648-5684]
ACCCTATCTCGGTCTATTCTTTTGATTTATAAGGGATTTTGCCGATTTCGGCCTATTGGTTAAAAAATGA
GCTGATTTAACAAAAATTTAACGCGAATTTTAACAAAATATTAACGCTTACAATTT
Features (pLannotate 1.2.2; 17 found; start..end, strand, type, name):
      4..158     -  CDS            lacZα (fragment): LacZα fragment of β-galactosidase; lacZ fragment
    318..697     +  enhancer       CMV enhancer: human cytomegalovirus immediate early enhancer
    699..898     +  promoter       CMV promoter: human cytomegalovirus (CMV) immediate early promoter
    931..996     +  CDS            3xFLAG: three tandem FLAG® epitope tags, followed by an enterokinase cleavage site
   1015..2109    +  CDS            ZDHHC20: ZDH20_HUMAN - Experimental evidence at protein level: Swiss-Prot protein existence level 1. Palmitoyltransferase that could catalyze the addition of palmitate onto various protein substrates (PubMed:27153536, PubMed:29326245). Catalyzes palmitoylation of Cys residues in the cytoplasmic C-terminus of EGFR, and modulates the duration of EGFR signaling by modulating palmitoylation-dependent EGFR internalization and degradation (PubMed:27153536). Has a preference for acyl-CoA with C16 fatty acid chains (PubMed:29326245). Can also utilize acyl-CoA with C14 and C18 fatty acid chains (PubMed:29326245
   2132..2150    -  misc_feature   MCS (fragment): pUC18/19 multiple cloning site
   2151..2773    +  polyA_signal   hGH poly(A) signal: human growth hormone polyadenylation signal
   2802..3131    +  promoter       SV40 promoter: SV40 enhancer and early promoter
   3170..3188    -  promoter       T7 promoter: promoter for bacteriophage T7 RNA polymerase
   3226..3242    -  protein_bind   lac operator: The lac repressor binds to the lac operator to inhibit transcription in E. coli. This inhibition can be relieved by adding lactose or isopropyl-β-D-thiogalactopyranoside (IPTG). lac repressor encoded by lacI
   3250..3280    -  promoter       lac promoter: promoter for the E. coli lac operon
   3295..3316    -  protein_bind   CAP binding site: CAP binding activates transcription in the presence of cAMP. E. coli catabolite activator protein
   3329..3421    -  CDS            lacI (fragment): lac repressor; lacI; The lac repressor binds to the lac operator to inhibit transcription in E. coli. This inhibition can be relieved by adding lactose or isopropyl-β-D-thiogalactopyranoside (IPTG).
   3604..4192    -  rep_origin     ori: high-copy-number ColE1/pMB1/pBR322/pUC origin of replication
   4363..5223    -  CDS            AmpR: β-lactamase; bla; confers resistance to ampicillin, carbenicillin, and related antibiotics
   5224..5328    -  promoter       AmpR promoter: bla
   5355..5783    +  rep_origin     f1 ori (sequence partly withheld): f1 bacteriophage origin of replication; arrow indicates direction of (+) strand synthesis
