[The description below was written by a language model from this plasmid's Addgene catalogue record and pLannotate feature annotations shown in this document.]
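Description:
Flag-ZDHHC20 is a mammalian expression plasmid built on the p3XFLAG-CMV-7.1 backbone that drives production of human ZDHHC20 carrying an N-terminal 3×FLAG tag. The sequenced record is 5,810 nt. In bacteria it is maintained through a high-copy ColE1/pUC-type origin and selected with ampicillin via the β-lactamase gene and its own promoter. An f1 phage origin is also present, which in principle permits single-stranded DNA production. Remnants of the pUC-derived cloning region (lacZα and lacI fragments, lac promoter and operator, CAP site, a T7 promoter and a short MCS fragment) are annotated but play no part in expression of the insert.

The expression cassette consists of the human cytomegalovirus immediate-early enhancer and promoter, followed by the 3×FLAG coding sequence, which includes an enterokinase cleavage site, then the ZDHHC20 open reading frame a short distance downstream, and finally the human growth hormone polyadenylation signal. An SV40 enhancer/early promoter region lies after the poly(A) signal, but no mammalian selection marker is annotated downstream of it, so the construct appears suited to transient transfection rather than drug selection of stable lines. ZDHHC20 is a DHHC-family palmitoyltransferase that transfers palmitate, preferentially from C16 acyl-CoA, onto cysteine residues of substrate proteins such as EGFR. The epitope tag allows the overexpressed enzyme to be detected or immunoprecipitated with anti-FLAG reagents. The associated publication concerns palmitoylation of the immune checkpoint receptor TIM-3, which suggests the plasmid was used to examine ZDHHC20 in that context, although the record itself states only that it expresses the human protein.
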