Addgene plasmid #231668: Flag-ZDHHC20
Purpose: Expresses human ZDHHC20 protein
Depositing lab: Chunhong Ma. Publication: Palmitoylation of TIM-3 promotes immune exhaustion and restrains antitumor immunity. Zhang Z, Ren C, Xiao R, Ma S, Liu H, Dou Y, Fan Y, Wang S, Zhan P, Gao C, Yue X, Li C, Gao L, Liang X, Wu Z, Ma C. Sci Immunol. 2024 Nov 15;9(101):eadp7302. doi: 10.1126/sciimmunol.adp7302. Epub 2024 Nov 15. PubMed 39546589.
Backbone
  Vector backbone: p3XFLAG-CMV™-7.1
  Vector type: Mammalian Expression
Growth in bacteria
  Bacterial resistance: Ampicillin, 100 μg/mL
  Growth temperature: 37°C
  Growth strain: DH5alpha
  Copy number: Unknown
Gene/Insert
  Gene/Insert name: ZDHHC20
  Species: H. sapiens (human)
  Entrez Gene: ZDHHC20 (a.k.a. 4933421L13Rik, DHHC-20, DHHC20)
  Tag / fusion protein: 3×Flag Tag (N terminal on insert)
Terms and licenses: Academic/Nonprofit Terms; Industry Terms: Not Available to Industry
How to cite: Flag-ZDHHC20 was a gift from Chunhong Ma (Addgene plasmid # 231668 ; http://n2t.net/addgene:231668 ; RRID:Addgene_231668)
